>Addgene plasmid #221965 | CO1 DdCBE T2 | addgene full sequence | sequence record 438708 | Addgene NGS Result
GACGGATCGGGAGATCTCCCGATCCCCTATGGTGCACTCTCAGTACAATCTGCTCTGATGCCGCATAGTT
AAGCCAGTATCTGCTCCCTGCTTGTGTGTTGGAGGTCGCTGAGTAGTGCGCGAGCAAAATTTAAGCTACA
ACAAGGCAAGGCTTGACCGACAATTGCATGAAGAATCTGCTTAGGGTTAGGCGTTTTGCGCTGCTTCGCG
ATGTACGGGCCAGATATACGCGTTGACATTGATTATTGACTAGTTATTAATAGTAATCAATTACGGGGTC
ATTAGTTCATAGCCCATATATGGAGTTCCGCGTTACATAACTTACGGTAAATGGCCCGCCTGGCTGACCG
CCCAACGACCCCCGCCCATTGACGTCAATAATGACGTATGTTCCCATAGTAACGCCAATAGGGACTTTCC
ATTGACGTCAATGGGTGGAGTATTTACGGTAAACTGCCCACTTGGCAGTACATCAAGTGTATCATATGCC
AAGTACGCCCCCTATTGACGTCAATGACGGTAAATGGCCCGCCTGGCATTATGCCCAGTACATGACCTTA
TGGGACTTTCCTACTTGGCAGTACATCTACGTATTAGTCATCGCTATTACCATGGTGATGCGGTTTTGGC
AGTACATCAATGGGCGTGGATAGCGGTTTGACTCACGGGGATTTCCAAGTCTCCACCCCATTGACGTCAA
TGGGAGTTTGTTTTGGCACCAAAATCAACGGGACTTTCCAAAATGTCGTAACAACTCCGCCCCATTGACG
CAAATGGGCGGTAGGCGTGTACGGTGGGAGGTCTATATAAGCAGAGCTCTCTGGCTAACTAGAGAACCCA
CTGCTTACTGGCTTATCGAAATTAATACGACTCACTATAGGGAGACCCAAGCTGGCTAGCACCATGGCCT
CCGTTCTGACCCCGCTGCTGCTGCGTGGCCTGACCGGCTCCGCTCGTCGTCTGCCAGTTCCGCGTGCGAA
AATCCATTCCCTGGACTACAAAGACCATGACGGTGATTATAAAGATCATGACATCGATTACAAGGATGAC
GATGACAAGATGGACATCGCGGATCTGCGTACCCTGGGTTACAGCCAGCAGCAGCAGGAGAAGATCAAGC
CAAAGGTGCGCAGCACCGTGGCCCAGCACCATGAAGCTCTGGTGGGTCACGGCTTCACCCACGCGCACAT
CGTGGCTCTGAGCCAGCACCCAGCCGCGCTGGGTACCGTGGCCGTGAAATATCAGGACATGATTGCTGCC
CTGCCAGAGGCTACCCATGAAGCGATTGTGGGTGTGGGCAAGCAGTGGAGCGGTGCTCGTGCGCTGGAGG
CCCTGCTGACCGTGGCCGGTGAACTGCGTGGCCCGCCGCTGCAGCTGGATACCGGCCAGCTGCTGAAAAT
CGCGAAACGTGGCGGTGTGACCGCTGTGGAAGCTGTGCATGCCTGGCGTAATGCTCTGACCGGTGCCCCC
CTGAACCTGACCCCGGACCAAGTGGTGGCTATCGCCAGCAACATTGGCGGCAAGCAAGCGCTCGAAACGG
TGCAGCGGCTGTTGCCGGTGCTGTGCCAGGACCATGGCCTGACCCCGGACCAAGTGGTGGCTATCGCCAG
CAACAATGGCGGCAAGCAAGCGCTCGAAACGGTGCAGCGGCTGTTGCCGGTGCTGTGCCAGGACCATGGC
CTGACCCCGGACCAAGTGGTGGCTATCGCCAGCAACAATGGCGGCAAGCAAGCGCTCGAAACGGTGCAGC
GGCTGTTGCCGGTGCTGTGCCAGGACCATGGCCTGACCCCGGACCAAGTGGTGGCTATCGCCAGCAACGG
TGGCGGCAAGCAAGCGCTCGAAACGGTGCAGCGGCTGTTGCCGGTGCTGTGCCAGGACCATGGCCTGACC
CCGGACCAAGTGGTGGCTATCGCCAGCAACAATGGCGGCAAGCAAGCGCTCGAAACGGTGCAGCGGCTGT
TGCCGGTGCTGTGCCAGGACCATGGCCTGACCCCGGACCAAGTGGTGGCTATCGCCAGCAACGGTGGCGG
CAAGCAAGCGCTCGAAACGGTGCAGCGGCTGTTGCCGGTGCTGTGCCAGGACCATGGCCTGACCCCGGAC
CAAGTGGTGGCTATCGCCAGCAACGGTGGCGGCAAGCAAGCGCTCGAAACGGTGCAGCGGCTGTTGCCGG
TGCTGTGCCAGGACCATGGCCTCACACCCGATCAGGTCGTGGCTATCGCCAGCAACAATGGCGGCAAGCA
AGCGCTCGAAACGGTGCAGCGGCTGTTGCCGGTGCTGTGCCAGGACCATGGCCTGACCCCGGACCAAGTG
GTGGCTATCGCCAGCAACAATGGCGGCAAGCAAGCGCTCGAAACGGTGCAGCGGCTGTTGCCGGTGCTGT
GCCAGGACCATGGCCTGACCCCGGACCAAGTGGTGGCTATCGCCAGCAACGGTGGCGGCAAGCAAGCGCT
CGAAACGGTGCAGCGGCTGTTGCCGGTGCTGTGCCAGGACCATGGCCTGACCCCGGACCAAGTGGTGGCT
ATCGCCAGCAACATTGGCGGCAAGCAAGCGCTCGAAACGGTGCAGCGGCTGTTGCCGGTGCTGTGCCAGG
ACCATGGCCTGACCCCGGACCAAGTGGTGGCTATCGCCAGCAACGGTGGCGGCAAGCAAGCGCTCGAAAC
GGTGCAGCGGCTGTTGCCGGTGCTGTGCCAGGACCATGGCCTGACCCCGGACCAAGTGGTGGCTATCGCC
AGCAACATTGGCGGCAAGCAAGCGCTCGAAACGGTGCAGCGGCTGTTGCCGGTGCTGTGCCAGGACCATG
GCCTGACCCCGGACCAAGTGGTGGCTATCGCCAGCAACAATGGCGGCAAGCAAGCGCTCGAAACGGTGCA
GCGGCTGTTGCCGGTGCTGTGCCAGGACCATGGCCTGACCCCGGACCAAGTGGTGGCTATCGCCAGCAAC
ATTGGCGGCAAGCAAGCGCTCGAAACGGTGCAGCGGCTGTTGCCGGTGCTGTGCCAGGACCATGGCCTGA
CCCCGGACCAAGTGGTGGCTATCGCCAGCAACATTGGCGGCAAGCAAGCGCTCGAAAGCATTGTGGCCCA
GCTGAGCCGGCCTGATCCGGCGTTGGCCGCGTTGACCAACGATCACCTGGTGGCCCTGGCCTGCCTGGGC
GGTCGTCCGGCCCTGGATGCGGTGAAGAAAGGCCTGGGTGGATCCGGCAGCTACGCCCTGGGTCCGTATC
AGATTAGCGCCCCGCAGCTGCCAGCTTACAATGGTCAGACCGTGGGTACCTTCTACTATGTGAACGACGC
GGGCGGTCTGGAGAGCAAGGTGTTTAGCAGCGGCGGTCCAACCCCGTACCCAAACTATGCCAATGCCGGT
CATGTGGAGGGTCAGAGCGCCCTGTTCATGCGTGATAACGGCATCAGCGAGGGTCTGGTGTTCCACAACA
ACCCGGAAGGCACCTGCGGTTTTTGCGTGAACATGACCGAGACCCTGCTGCCGGAAAACGCGAAAATGAC
CGTGGTGCCGCCGGAAGGTTCTGGCGGCTCAACTAATCTGAGCGACATCATTGAGAAGGAGACTGGGAAA
CAGCTGGTCATTCAGGAGTCCATCCTGATGCTGCCTGAGGAGGTGGAGGAAGTGATCGGCAACAAGCCAG
AGTCTGACATCCTGGTGCACACCGCCTACGACGAGTCCACAGATGAGAATGTGATGCTGCTGACCTCTGA
CGCCCCCGAGTATAAGCCTTGGGCCCTGGTCATCCAGGATTCTAACGGCGAGAATAAGATCAAGATGCTG
TGATAAGGGGTCTTTGTCCTCTGTACTGTCTCTCTCCTTGCCCCTAACCCAAAAAGCTTCATTTTTCTGT
GTAGGCTGCACAAGAGCCTTGATTGAAGATATATTCTTTCTGAACAGTATTTAAGGTTTCCAATAAAATG
TACACCCCTCAGAACTTCTGAGGCGGAAAGAACCAGCTGGGGCTCTAGGGGGTATCCCC
[124 nt withheld, positions 3980-4103]
C
[91 nt withheld, positions 4105-4195]
A
[49 nt withheld, positions 4197-4245]
CCTTTGACGTTGGAGTCCACGTTCTTT
[37 nt withheld, positions 4273-4309]
ACCCTATCTCGGTCTATTCTTTTGATTTATAAGGGATTTTGCCGATTTCGGCCTATTGGTTAAAAAATGA
GCTGATTTAACAAAAATTTAACGCGAATTAATTCTGTGGAATGTGTGTCAGTTAGGGTGTGGAAAGTCCC
CAGGCTCCCCAGCAGGCAGAAGTATGCAAAGCATGCATCTCAATTAGTCAGCAACCAGGTGTGGAAAGTC
CCCAGGCTCCCCAGCAGGCAGAAGTATGCAAAGCATGCATCTCAATTAGTCAGCAACCATAGTCCCGCCC
CTAACTCCGCCCATCCCGCCCCTAACTCCGCCCAGTTCCGCCCATTCTCCGCCCCATGGCTGACTAATTT
TTTTTATTTATGCAGAGGCCGAGGCCGCCTCTGCCTCTGAGCTATTCCAGAAGTAGTGAGGAGGCTTTTT
TGGAGGCCTAGGCTTTTGCAAAAAGCTCCCGGGAGCTTGTATATCCATTTTCGGATCTGATCAGCACGTG
TTGACAATTAATCATCGGCATAGTATATCGGCATAGTATAATACGACAAGGTGAGGAACTAAACCATGGC
CAAGCCTTTGTCTCAAGAAGAATCCACCCTCATTGAAAGAGCAACGGCTACAATCAACAGCATCCCCATC
TCTGAAGACTACAGCGTCGCCAGCGCAGCTCTCTCTAGCGACGGCCGCATCTTCACTGGTGTCAATGTAT
ATCATTTTACTGGGGGACCTTGTGCAGAACTCGTGGTGCTGGGCACTGCTGCTGCTGCGGCAGCTGGCAA
CCTGACTTGTATCGTCGCGATCGGAAATGAGAACAGGGGCATCTTGAGCCCCTGCGGACGGTGCCGACAG
GTGCTTCTCGATCTGCATCCTGGGATCAAAGCCATAGTGAAGGACAGTGATGGACAGCCGACGGCAGTTG
GGATTCGTGAATTGCTGCCCTCTGGTTATGTGTGGGAGGGCTAAGCACTTCGTGGCCGAGGAGCAGGACT
GACACGTGCTACGAGATTTCGATTCCACCGCCGCCTTCTATGAAAGGTTGGGCTTCGGAATCGTTTTCCG
GGACGCCGGCTGGATGATCCTCCAGCGCGGGGATCTCATGCTGGAGTTCTTCGCCCACCCCAACTTGTTT
ATTGCAGCTTATAATGGTTACAAATAAAGCAATAGCATCACAAATTTCACAAATAAAGCATTTTTTTCAC
TGCATTCTAGTTGTGGTTTGTCCAAACTCATCAATGTATCTTATCATGTCTGTATACCGTCGACCTCTAG
CTAGAGCTTGGCGTAATCATGGTCATAGCTGTTTCCTGTGTGAAATTGTTATCCGCTCACAATTCCACAC
AACATACGAGCCGGAAGCATAAAGTGTAAAGCCTGGGGTGCCTAATGAGTGAGCTAACTCACATTAATTG
CGTTGCGCTCACTGCCCGCTTTCCAGTCGGGAAACCTGTCGTGCCAGCTGCATTAATGAATCGGCCAACG
CGCGGGGAGAGGCGGTTTGCGTATTGGGCGCTCTTCCGCTTCCTCGCTCACTGACTCGCTGCGCTCGGTC
GTTCGGCTGCGGCGAGCGGTATCAGCTCACTCAAAGGCGGTAATACGGTTATCCACAGAATCAGGGGATA
ACGCAGGAAAGAACATGTGAGCAAAAGGCCAGCAAAAGGCCAGGAACCGTAAAAAGGCCGCGTTGCTGGC
GTTTTTCCATAGGCTCCGCCCCCCTGACGAGCATCACAAAAATCGACGCTCAAGTCAGAGGTGGCGAAAC
CCGACAGGACTATAAAGATACCAGGCGTTTCCCCCTGGAAGCTCCCTCGTGCGCTCTCCTGTTCCGACCC
TGCCGCTTACCGGATACCTGTCCGCCTTTCTCCCTTCGGGAAGCGTGGCGCTTTCTCATAGCTCACGCTG
TAGGTATCTCAGTTCGGTGTAGGTCGTTCGCTCCAAGCTGGGCTGTGTGCACGAACCCCCCGTTCAGCCC
GACCGCTGCGCCTTATCCGGTAACTATCGTCTTGAGTCCAACCCGGTAAGACACGACTTATCGCCACTGG
CAGCAGCCACTGGTAACAGGATTAGCAGAGCGAGGTATGTAGGCGGTGCTACAGAGTTCTTGAAGTGGTG
GCCTAACTACGGCTACACTAGAAGAACAGTATTTGGTATCTGCGCTCTGCTGAAGCCAGTTACCTTCGGA
AAAAGAGTTGGTAGCTCTTGATCCGGCAAACAAACCACCGCTGGTAGCGGTGGTTTTTTTGTTTGCAAGC
AGCAGATTACGCGCAGAAAAAAAGGATCTCAAGAAGATCCTTTGATCTTTTCTACGGGGTCTGACGCTCA
GTGGAACGAAAACTCACGTTAAGGGATTTTGGTCATGAGATTATCAAAAAGGATCTTCACCTAGATCCTT
TTAAATTAAAAATGAAGTTTTAAATCAATCTAAAGTATATATGAGTAAACTTGGTCTGACAGTTACCAAT
GTTTAATCAGTGAGGCACCTATCTCAGCGATCTGTCTATTTCGTTCATCCATAGTTGCCTGACTCCCCGT
CGTGTAGATAACTACGATACGGGAGGGCTTACCATCTGGCCCCAGTGCTGCAATGATACCGCGAGACCCA
CGCTCACCGGCTCCAGATTTATCAGCAATAAACCAGCCAGCCGGAAGGGCCGAGCGCAGAAGTGGTCCTG
CAACTTTATCCGCCTCCATCCAGTCTATTAATTGTTGCCGGGAAGCTAGAGTAAGTAGTTCGCCAGTTAA
TAGTTTGCGCAACGTTGTTGCCATTGCTACAGGCATCGTGGTGTCACGCTCGTCGTTTGGTATGGCTTCA
TTCAGCTCCGGTTCCCAACGATCAAGGCGAGTTACATGATCCCCCATGTTGTGCAAAAAAGCGGTTAGCT
CCTTCGGTCCTCCGATCGTTGTCAGAAGTAAGTTGGCCGCAGTGTTATCACTCATGGTTATGGCAGCACT
GCATAATTCTCTTACTGTCATGCCATCCGTAAGATGCTTTTCTGTGACTGGTGAGTACTCAACCAAGTCA
TTCTGAGAATAGTGTATGCGGCGACCGAGTTGCTCTTGCCCGGCGTCAATACGGGATAATACCGCGCCAC
ATAGCAGAACTTTAAAAGTGCTCATCATTGGAAAACGTTCTTCGGGGCGAAAACTCTCAAGGATCTTACC
GCTGTTGAGATCCAGTTCGATGTAACCCACTCGTGCACCCAACTGATCTTCAGCATCTTTTACTTTCACC
AGCGTTTCTGGGTGAGCAAAAACAGGAAGGCAAAATGCCGCAAAAAAGGGAATAAGGGCGACACGGAAAT
GTTGAATACTCATACTCTTCCTTTTTCAATATTATTGAAGCATTTATCAGGGTTATTGTCTCATGAGCGG
ATACATATTTGAATGTATTTAGAAAAATAAACAAATAGGGGTTCCGCGCACATTTCCCCGAAAAGTGCCA
CCTGACGTC
Features (pLannotate 1.2.2; 26 found; start..end, strand, type, name):
     28..80      -  misc_feature   bom (fragment): basis of mobility region from pBR322
    235..614     +  enhancer       CMV enhancer: human cytomegalovirus immediate early enhancer
    615..818     +  promoter       CMV promoter: human cytomegalovirus (CMV) immediate early promoter
    814..847     +  LTR            5' LTR (truncated) (fragment): truncated 5' long terminal repeat (LTR) from HIV-1
    863..881     +  promoter       T7 promoter: promoter for bacteriophage T7 RNA polymerase
    910..993     +  CDS            COX8A (fragment): COX8A_HUMAN - Also known as COX8, COX8L. Experimental evidence at protein level: Swiss-Prot protein existence level 1. Component of the cytochrome c oxidase, the last enzyme in the mitochondrial electron transport chain which drives oxidative phosphorylation. The respiratory chain contains 3 multisubunit complexes succinate dehydrogenase (complex II, CII), ubiquinol- cytochrome c oxidoreductase (cytochrome b-c1 complex, complex III, CIII) and cytochrome c oxidase (complex IV, CIV), that cooperate to transfer electrons derived from NADH and succinate to molecular oxygen, creating an electrochem
    994..1059    +  CDS            3xFLAG: three tandem FLAG® epitope tags, followed by an enterokinase cleavage site
   1072..1578    +  CDS            avrXa10 (fragment): AVX10_XANOO - Experimental evidence at protein level: Swiss-Prot protein existence level 1. Avirulence protein. Induces the hypersensitive response (HR)in rice plants carrying the resistance gene Xa10. Activity depends on the presence of the core repeat domains; replacement with repeat domains from other proteins (AvrBs3 of X.euvesicatoria (AC P14727) or AvrXa7 of this organism) does not elicit the HR. Probably acts as a transcription factor in its host plant (rice) to induce plant resistance or disease. From Xanthomonas oryzae pv. oryzae.
   3067..3186    +  CDS            avrBs3 (fragment): AVRB3_XANEU - Experimental evidence at protein level: Swiss-Prot protein existence level 1. Avirulence protein. Acts as a transcription factor in C.annuum plants. In susceptible plants lacking the Bs3 resistance gene induces expression of a number of genes, including genes homologous to a family of auxin-induced genes, alpha-expansin genes, pectate lyase, anthocyanidin glucoside rhamnosyl transferase and at least one transcription factor, UPA20. Their expression leads to plant hypertrophy in mesophyll cells, probably mainly mediated by UPA20 (PubMed:17962565). In resistant plants induces the h
   3187..3522    +  CDS            dddA (fragment): DDDA_BURC1 - Experimental evidence at protein level: Swiss-Prot protein existence level 1. Toxic component of a toxin-immunity protein module, which functions as a cellular contact-dependent growth inhibition (CDI) system. CDI modules allow bacteria to communicate with and inhibit the growth of closely related neighboring bacteria in a contact-dependent fashion. Bacteria that have this module inhibit or kill bacteria without it, giving them a growth advantage. Probably specifically inhibited by cognate immunity protein DddI (Probable). The C-terminal 163 residue fragment has double-stranded DN
   3532..3780    +  CDS            UGI: UNGI_BPPB2 - Experimental evidence at protein level: Swiss-Prot protein existence level 1. This protein binds specifically and reversibly to the host uracil-DNA glycosylase, preventing removal of uracil residues from PBS2 DNA by the host uracil-excision repair system. From Bacillus phage PBS2 (Bacteriophage PBS2).
   3938..3959    +  promoter       SV40 promoter (fragment): SV40 enhancer and early promoter
   3980..4408    +  rep_origin     f1 ori (sequence partly withheld): f1 bacteriophage origin of replication; arrow indicates direction of (+) strand synthesis
   4422..4751    +  promoter       SV40 promoter: SV40 enhancer and early promoter
   4799..4846    +  promoter       EM7 promoter: synthetic bacterial promoter&nbsp
   4865..5263    +  CDS            BSD: blasticidin S deaminase; Aspergillus terreus BSD; confers resistance to blasticidin
   5264..5291    +  CDS            BleoR (fragment): antibiotic-binding protein; Sh ble from Streptoalloteichus hindustanus; confers resistance to bleomycin, phleomycin, and Zeocin™
   5301..5426    +  CDS            ble (fragment): BLE_KLEPN - Experimental evidence at protein level: Swiss-Prot protein existence level 1. Binding protein with a strong affinity to the bleomycin family of antibiotics. Binds to CL990; an antimitotic-antibiotic compound. From Klebsiella pneumoniae.
   5421..5542    +  polyA_signal   SV40 poly(A) signal: SV40 polyadenylation signal
   5615..5631    -  protein_bind   lac operator: The lac repressor binds to the lac operator to inhibit transcription in E. coli. This inhibition can be relieved by adding lactose or isopropyl-β-D-thiogalactopyranoside (IPTG). lac repressor encoded by lacI
   5639..5669    -  promoter       lac promoter: promoter for the E. coli lac operon
   5684..5705    -  protein_bind   CAP binding site: CAP binding activates transcription in the presence of cAMP. E. coli catabolite activator protein
   5718..5810    -  CDS            lacI (fragment): lac repressor; lacI; The lac repressor binds to the lac operator to inhibit transcription in E. coli. This inhibition can be relieved by adding lactose or isopropyl-β-D-thiogalactopyranoside (IPTG).
   5993..6581    -  rep_origin     ori: high-copy-number ColE1/pMB1/pBR322/pUC origin of replication
   6752..7612    -  CDS            AmpR: β-lactamase; bla; confers resistance to ampicillin, carbenicillin, and related antibiotics
   7613..7717    -  promoter       AmpR promoter: bla
