[The description below was written by a language model from this plasmid's Addgene catalogue record and pLannotate feature annotations shown in this document.]
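Description:
CO1 DdCBE T2 is a pCMV-based mammalian expression plasmid (about 7.7 kb) encoding one arm of a split, TALE-guided mitochondrial cytosine base editor (DdCBE) directed at the mitochondrial CO1 gene. It is propagated in E. coli through a high-copy ColE1/pUC-type origin with ampicillin resistance (AmpR), and also carries an f1 origin. For selection in mammalian cells, an SV40 promoter followed by the bacterial EM7 promoter drives a blasticidin S deaminase gene that ends in an SV40 polyadenylation signal. Short bleomycin-resistance fragments annotated next to it appear to be backbone remnants.

The synthetic insert, roughly 3 kb, is transcribed from the CMV enhancer/promoter, and a T7 promoter lies just upstream of the coding region. The fusion protein starts with the COX8A mitochondrial targeting sequence, which directs import into the mitochondrial matrix, followed by a 3xFLAG epitope for detection. Next come a TALE N-terminal domain, the CO1 T2 repeat array that sets DNA-binding specificity, and a TALE C-terminal domain. The feature table annotates only the flanking TALE segments, by homology to Xanthomonas effectors, and leaves the repeat array itself unannotated. The TALE is fused to the 1397N split half of DddAtox, a double-stranded DNA cytidine deaminase, and then to a uracil glycosylase inhibitor (UGI) that blocks excision of the resulting uracil and so favours C-to-T conversion. An ATP5B 3'UTR is recorded after the coding sequence.

The split deaminase half is inactive alone, so this plasmid would be used with a partner arm carrying the complementary DddAtox half, which the record does not name. The repeat array was assembled by Golden Gate cloning, and the BsmBI sites are retained.
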