Addgene plasmid #221965: CO1 DdCBE T2
Purpose: Expresses mitochondrial cytosine base editor arm in mammalian cells
Depositing lab: Stephen Ekker. Depositing organization: Mayo Foundation for Medical Education and Research. Publication: Unconstrained Precision Mitochondrial Genome Editing with alphaDdCBEs. Castillo SR, Simone BW, Clark KJ, Devaux P, Ekker SC. Hum Gene Ther. 2024 Sep 24. doi: 10.1089/hum.2024.073. PubMed 39212664.
Backbone
  Vector backbone: pCMV
  Backbone size w/o insert (bp): 4717
  Vector type: Mammalian Expression, CRISPR
  Selectable markers: Blasticidin
Growth in bacteria
  Bacterial resistance: Ampicillin, 100 μg/mL
  Growth temperature: 30°C
  Growth strain: NEB Stable
  Copy number: High Copy
Gene/Insert
  Gene/Insert name: COX8A MTS-3xFLAG-TALE NT-T-CO1 TALE T2 repeats-TALE CTD-DddAtox 1397N-UGI-ATP5B 3'UTR
  Species: Synthetic
  Insert size (bp): 3031
  Promoter: CMV
  Tag / fusion protein: 3xFLAG (N terminal on backbone)
  Cloning method: Golden Gate
  Sequencing primers: 5′ T7; 3′ ACACCCGCCGCGCTTAATGC
Terms and licenses: Academic/Nonprofit Terms; Industry Terms: Not Available to Industry
Depositor comments: 5' Cloning Site: BsmBI (Not Destroyed), 3' Cloning Site: BsmBI (Not Destroyed). Please visit https://www.biorxiv.org/content/10.1101/2024.05.13.593977v1 for bioRxiv preprint.
How to cite: CO1 DdCBE T2 was a gift from Stephen Ekker (Addgene plasmid # 221965 ; http://n2t.net/addgene:221965 ; RRID:Addgene_221965)
