>Addgene plasmid #221965 | CO1 DdCBE T2 | depositor partial sequence | sequence record 434637 | Partial
ATGGCCTCCGTTCTGACCCCGCTGCTGCTGCGTGGCCTGACCGGCTCCGCTCGTCGTCTGCCAGTTCCGC
GTGCGAAAATCCATTCCCTGGACTACAAAGACCATGACGGTGATTATAAAGATCATGACATCGATTACAA
GGATGACGATGACAAGATGGACATCGCGGATCTGCGTACCCTGGGTTACAGCCAGCAGCAGCAGGAGAAG
ATCAAGCCAAAGGTGCGCAGCACCGTGGCCCAGCACCATGAAGCTCTGGTGGGTCACGGCTTCACCCACG
CGCACATCGTGGCTCTGAGCCAGCACCCAGCCGCGCTGGGTACCGTGGCCGTGAAATATCAGGACATGAT
TGCTGCCCTGCCAGAGGCTACCCATGAAGCGATTGTGGGTGTGGGCAAGCAGTGGAGCGGTGCTCGTGCG
CTGGAGGCCCTGCTGACCGTGGCCGGTGAACTGCGTGGCCCGCCGCTGCAGCTGGATACCGGCCAGCTGC
TGAAAATCGCGAAACGTGGCGGTGTGACCGCTGTGGAAGCTGTGCATGCCTGGCGTAATGCTCTGACCGG
TGCCCCCCTGAACCTGACCCCGGACCAAGTGGTGGCTATCGCCAGCAACATTGGCGGCAAGCAAGCGCTC
GAAACGGTGCAGCGGCTGTTGCCGGTGCTGTGCCAGGACCATGGCCTGACCCCGGACCAAGTGGTGGCTA
TCGCCAGCAACAATGGCGGCAAGCAAGCGCTCGAAACGGTGCAGCGGCTGTTGCCGGTGCTGTGCCAGGA
CCATGGCCTGACCCCGGACCAAGTGGTGGCTATCGCCAGCAACAATGGCGGCAAGCAAGCGCTCGAAACG
GTGCAGCGGCTGTTGCCGGTGCTGTGCCAGGACCATGGCCTGACCCCGGACCAAGTGGTGGCTATCGCCA
GCAACGGTGGCGGCAAGCAAGCGCTCGAAACGGTGCAGCGGCTGTTGCCGGTGCTGTGCCAGGACCATGG
CCTGACCCCGGACCAAGTGGTGGCTATCGCCAGCAACAATGGCGGCAAGCAAGCGCTCGAAACGGTGCAG
CGGCTGTTGCCGGTGCTGTGCCAGGACCATGGCCTGACCCCGGACCAAGTGGTGGCTATCGCCAGCAACG
GTGGCGGCAAGCAAGCGCTCGAAACGGTGCAGCGGCTGTTGCCGGTGCTGTGCCAGGACCATGGCCTGAC
CCCGGACCAAGTGGTGGCTATCGCCAGCAACGGTGGCGGCAAGCAAGCGCTCGAAACGGTGCAGCGGCTG
TTGCCGGTGCTGTGCCAGGACCATGGCCTCACACCCGATCAGGTCGTGGCTATCGCCAGCAACAATGGCG
GCAAGCAAGCGCTCGAAACGGTGCAGCGGCTGTTGCCGGTGCTGTGCCAGGACCATGGCCTGACCCCGGA
CCAAGTGGTGGCTATCGCCAGCAACAATGGCGGCAAGCAAGCGCTCGAAACGGTGCAGCGGCTGTTGCCG
GTGCTGTGCCAGGACCATGGCCTGACCCCGGACCAAGTGGTGGCTATCGCCAGCAACGGTGGCGGCAAGC
AAGCGCTCGAAACGGTGCAGCGGCTGTTGCCGGTGCTGTGCCAGGACCATGGCCTGACCCCGGACCAAGT
GGTGGCTATCGCCAGCAACATTGGCGGCAAGCAAGCGCTCGAAACGGTGCAGCGGCTGTTGCCGGTGCTG
TGCCAGGACCATGGCCTGACCCCGGACCAAGTGGTGGCTATCGCCAGCAACGGTGGCGGCAAGCAAGCGC
TCGAAACGGTGCAGCGGCTGTTGCCGGTGCTGTGCCAGGACCATGGCCTGACCCCGGACCAAGTGGTGGC
TATCGCCAGCAACATTGGCGGCAAGCAAGCGCTCGAAACGGTGCAGCGGCTGTTGCCGGTGCTGTGCCAG
GACCATGGCCTGACCCCGGACCAAGTGGTGGCTATCGCCAGCAACAATGGCGGCAAGCAAGCGCTCGAAA
CGGTGCAGCGGCTGTTGCCGGTGCTGTGCCAGGACCATGGCCTGACCCCGGACCAAGTGGTGGCTATCGC
CAGCAACATTGGCGGCAAGCAAGCGCTCGAAACGGTGCAGCGGCTGTTGCCGGTGCTGTGCCAGGACCAT
GGCCTGACCCCGGACCAAGTGGTGGCTATCGCCAGCAACATTGGCGGCAAGCAAGCGCTCGAAAGCATTG
TGGCCCAGCTGAGCCGGCCTGATCCGGCGTTGGCCGCGTTGACCAACGATCACCTGGTGGCCCTGGCCTG
CCTGGGCGGTCGTCCGGCCCTGGATGCGGTGAAGAAAGGCCTGGGTGGATCCGGCAGCTACGCCCTGGGT
CCGTATCAGATTAGCGCCCCGCAGCTGCCAGCTTACAATGGTCAGACCGTGGGTACCTTCTACTATGTGA
ACGACGCGGGCGGTCTGGAGAGCAAGGTGTTTAGCAGCGGCGGTCCAACCCCGTACCCAAACTATGCCAA
TGCCGGTCATGTGGAGGGTCAGAGCGCCCTGTTCATGCGTGATAACGGCATCAGCGAGGGTCTGGTGTTC
CACAACAACCCGGAAGGCACCTGCGGTTTTTGCGTGAACATGACCGAGACCCTGCTGCCGGAAAACGCGA
AAATGACCGTGGTGCCGCCGGAAGGTTCTGGCGGCTCAACTAATCTGAGCGACATCATTGAGAAGGAGAC
TGGGAAACAGCTGGTCATTCAGGAGTCCATCCTGATGCTGCCTGAGGAGGTGGAGGAAGTGATCGGCAAC
AAGCCAGAGTCTGACATCCTGGTGCACACCGCCTACGACGAGTCCACAGATGAGAATGTGATGCTGCTGA
CCTCTGACGCCCCCGAGTATAAGCCTTGGGCCCTGGTCATCCAGGATTCTAACGGCGAGAATAAGATCAA
GATGCTGTGATAAGGGGTCTTTGTCCTCTGTACTGTCTCTCTCCTTGCCCCTAACCCAAAAAGCTTCATT
TTTCTGTGTAGGCTGCACAAGAGCCTTGATTGAAGATATATTCTTTCTGAACAGTATTTAAGGTTTCCAA
TAAAATGTACACCCCTCAGAA
